Addgene plasmid #183860: JBL6423
Purpose: sfGFP reporter under the control of Mutant E. coli thiB TPP Riboswitch under the control of a Constitutive promoter
Depositing lab: Julius Lucks. Depositing organization: Northwestern University. Publication: A transient intermediate RNA structure underlies the regulatory function of the E. coli thiB TPP translational riboswitch. Berman KE, Steans R, Hertz LM, Lucks JB. RNA. 2023 Nov;29(11):1658-1672. doi: 10.1261/rna.079427.122. Epub 2023 Jul 7. PubMed 37419663.
Backbone
  Vector backbone: p15a
  Vector type: Bacterial Expression
Growth in bacteria
  Bacterial resistance: Chloramphenicol, 25 μg/mL
  Growth temperature: 37°C
  Growth strain: DH5alpha
  Copy number: Low Copy
Gene/Insert
  Gene/Insert name: E. coli thiB TPP Riboswitch Incumbent Rescue A regulated sfGFP
  Species: E. coli
  Promoter: J23119 - Anderson Promoter
  Cloning method: Gibson Cloning
Terms and licenses: Academic/Nonprofit Terms; Industry Terms: Not Available to Industry
Depositor comments: Spe1/J23119 + thiB E. coli TPP Riboswitch + INC RES 5bp + sfGFP
How to cite: JBL6423 was a gift from Julius Lucks (Addgene plasmid # 183860 ; http://n2t.net/addgene:183860 ; RRID:Addgene_183860)
