[The description below was written by a language model from this plasmid's Addgene catalogue record and pLannotate feature annotations shown in this document.]
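Description:
JBL6423 is a small bacterial expression plasmid (about 3.5 kb) built on a p15A backbone for use in E. coli. It replicates from the p15A origin, which the record lists as low copy and which is compatible with ColE1-type plasmids. Selection is by chloramphenicol, through a cat gene driven by its own promoter and followed by the lambda t0 terminator.

The payload is a single fluorescent reporter cassette. A constitutive Anderson-series J23119 promoter, in the version modified to end in an SpeI site, transcribes the E. coli thiB thiamine pyrophosphate (TPP) riboswitch leader, which lies directly upstream of a superfolder GFP coding sequence. Transcription ends in an rrnB-derived region containing 5S rRNA sequence and a partial T1 terminator. Because thiB is a translational riboswitch, ligand binding to the aptamer is expected to change the folding of the downstream expression platform and so alter sfGFP translation, making fluorescence a readout of riboswitch function in cells. This plasmid carries a mutant riboswitch named "Incumbent Rescue A", noted by the depositor as a 5 bp "INC RES" change. The name suggests compensatory mutations that restore a base-pairing interaction, but the record does not give the exact substitutions or their positions.

The construct appears to be one member of a mutant series used to test how an intermediate RNA structure contributes to thiB riboswitch regulation. The remaining annotations (a short capTEV/His-like stretch, and IS1, RSF ori, tet promoter and lac UV5 promoter fragments) are partial matches that are probably backbone remnants rather than functional parts.
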