Features (pLannotate 1.2.2; 14 found; start..end, strand, type, name):
     16..50      +  promoter       J23119(SpeI) promoter: bacterial promoter (Registry of Standard Biological Parts BBa J23119) modified to end with an SpeI site
     50..149     +  ncRNA          TPP: Accession: RF00059 - TPP riboswitch (THI element)
    193..906     +  CDS            Superfolder GFP: Superfolder GFP is a basic (constitutively fluorescent) green fluorescent protein published in 2005, derived from Aequorea victoria. It is reported to be a very rapidly-maturing weak dimer.
    974..991     +  CDS            capTEV™ (fragment): composite tag for in vivo biotinylation, TEV protease cleavage, and 6xHis tagging
   1098..1213    +  ncRNA          5S rRNA: Accession: RF00001 - 5S ribosomal RNA
   1217..1282    +  terminator     rrnB T1 terminator (fragment): transcription terminator T1 from the E. coli rrnB gene
   1318..1415    +  promoter       cat promoter: promoter of the E. coli cat gene encoding chloramphenicol acetyltransferase
   1416..2072    +  CDS            cat: CAT_ECOLX - Experimental evidence at protein level: Swiss-Prot protein existence level 1. This enzyme is an effector of chloramphenicol resistance in bacteria. From Escherichia coli. This protein is used as a marker in many commonly used cloning vectors, such as pACYC184.
   2096..2190    +  terminator     lambda t0 terminator: transcription terminator from phage lambda
   2326..2469    +  mobile_element IS1 (fragment): prokaryotic transposable element IS1
   2588..2643    -  rep_origin     RSF ori (fragment): Plasmids containing the RSF 1030 origin of replication can be propagated in E. coli cells that contain additional plasmids with compatible origins.
   2731..3276    -  rep_origin     p15A ori: Plasmids containing the medium-copy-number p15A origin of replication can be propagated in E. coli cells that contain a second plasmid with the ColE1 origin.
   3388..3412    +  promoter       tet promoter (fragment): E. coli promoter for tetracycline efflux protein gene
   3433..3454    +  promoter       lac UV5 promoter (fragment): E. coli lac promoter with an "up" mutation
>Addgene plasmid #183860 | JBL6423 | addgene full sequence | sequence record 366961 | Addgene NGS Result
GAATTCTAAAGATCTTTGACAGCTAGCTCAGTCCTAGGTATAATACTAGTCCGTAAGACACGGGGTGCCA
CGCGTACGCGTGCGCTGAGAAAATACCCGTCGAACCTGATCCGGATAACGCCGGCGAAGGGATTGTCTTC
TCCTTCTCAAGTCCTTTGCCACTCTTTTTTGAGGTGCAAAGTGTTAAAAAAAATGAGCAAAGGAGAAGAA
CTTTTCACTGGAGTTGTCCCAATTCTTGTTGAATTAGATGGTGATGTTAATGGGCACAAATTTTCTGTCC
GTGGAGAGGGTGAAGGTGATGCTACAAACGGAAAACTCACCCTTAAATTTATTTGCACTACTGGAAAACT
ACCTGTTCCGTGGCCAACACTTGTCACTACTCTGACCTATGGTGTTCAATGCTTTTCCCGTTATCCGGAT
CACATGAAACGGCATGACTTTTTCAAGAGTGCCATGCCCGAAGGTTATGTACAGGAACGCACTATATCTT
TCAAAGATGACGGGACCTACAAGACGCGTGCTGAAGTCAAGTTTGAAGGTGATACCCTTGTTAATCGTAT
CGAGTTAAAGGGTATTGATTTTAAAGAAGATGGAAACATTCTTGGACACAAACTCGAGTACAACTTTAAC
TCACACAATGTATACATCACGGCAGACAAACAAAAGAATGGAATCAAAGCTAACTTCAAAATTCGCCACA
ACGTTGAAGATGGTTCCGTTCAACTAGCAGACCATTATCAACAAAATACTCCAATTGGCGATGGCCCTGT
CCTTTTACCAGACAACCATTACCTGTCGACACAATCTGTCCTTTCGAAAGATCCCAACGAAAAGCGTGAC
CACATGGTCCTTCTTGAGTTTGTAACTGCTGCTGGGATTACACATGGCATGGATGAGCTCTACAAATAAG
GATCTGAAGCTTGGGCCCGAACAAAAACTCATCTCAGAAGAGGATCTGAATAGCGCCGTCGACCATCATC
ATCATCATCATTGAGTTTAAACGGTCTCCAGCTTGGTTGTTTTGGCGGATGAGAGAAGATTTTCAGCCTG
ATACAGATTAAATCAGAACGCAGAAGCGGTCTGATAAAACAGAATTTGCCTGGCGGCAGTAGCGCGGTGG
TCCCACCTGACCCCATGCCGAACTCAGAAGTGAAACGCCGTAGCGCCGATGGTAGTGTGGGGTCTCCCCA
TGCGAGAGTAGGGAACTGCCAGGCATCAAATAAAACGAAAGGCTCAGTAGAAAGACTGGGCCTTTCGTTT
TATCTGTTGTTTGTCGGTGAACTGGATCCTTACTCGAGTCTAGACTGCAGTTGATCGGGCACGTAAGAGG
TTCCAACTTTCACCATAATGAAATAAGATCACTACCGGGCGTATTTTTTGAGTTATCGAGATTTTCAGGA
GCTAAGGAAGCTAAAATGGAGAAAAAAATCACTGGATATACCACCGTTGATATATCCCAATGGCATCGTA
AAGAACATTTTGAGGCATTTCAGTCAGTTGCTCAATGTACCTATAACCAGACCGTTCAGCTGGATATTAC
GGCCTTTTTAAAGACCGTAAAGAAAAATAAGCACAAGTTTTATCCGGCCTTTATTCACATTCTTGCCCGC
CTGATGAATGCTCATCCGGAATTTCGTATGGCAATGAAAGACGGTGAGCTGGTGATATGGGATAGTGTTC
ACCCTTGTTACACCGTTTTCCATGAGCAAACTGAAACGTTTTCATCGCTCTGGAGTGAATACCACGACGA
TTTCCGGCAGTTTCTACACATATATTCGCAAGATGTGGCGTGTTACGGTGAAAACCTGGCCTATTTCCCT
AAAGGGTTTATTGAGAATATGTTTTTCGTCTCAGCCAATCCCTGGGTGAGTTTCACCAGTTTTGATTTAA
ACGTGGCCAATATGGACAACTTCTTCGCCCCCGTTTTCACCATGGGCAAATATTATACGCAAGGCGACAA
GGTGCTGATGCCGCTGGCGATTCAGGTTCATCATGCCGTTTGTGATGGCTTCCATGTCGGCAGAATGCTT
AATGAATTACAACAGTACTGCGATGAGTGGCAGGGCGGGGCGTAATTTGATATCGAGCTCGCTTGGACTC
CTGTTGATAGATCCAGTAATGACCTCAGAACTCCATCTGGATTTGTTCAGAACGCTCGGTTGCCGCCGGG
CGTTTTTTATTGGTGAGAATCCAAGCCTCCGATCAACGTCTCATTTTCGCCAAAAGTTGGCCCAGGGCTT
CCCGGTATCAACAGGGACACCAGGATTTATTTATTCTGCGAAGTGATCTTCCGTCACAGGTATTTATTCG
GCGCAAAGTGCGTCGGGTGATGCTGCCAACTTACTGATTTAGTGTATGATGGTGTTTTTGAGGTGCTCCA
GTGGCTTCTGTTTCTATCAGCTGTCCCTCCTGTTCAGCTACTGACGGGGTGGTGCGTAACGGCAAAAGCA
CCGCCGGACATCAGCGCTAGCGGAGTGTATACTGGCTTACTATGTTGGCACTGATGAGGGTGTCAGTGAA
GTGCTTCATGTGGCAGGAGAAAAAAGGCTGCACCGGTGCGTCAGCAGAATATGTGATACAGGATATATTC
CGCTTCCTCGCTCACTGACTCGCTACGCTCGGTCGTTCGACTGCGGCGAGCGGAAATGGCTTACGAACGG
GGCGGAGATTTCCTGGAAGATGCCAGGAAGATACTTAACAGGGAAGTGAGAGGGCCGCGGCAAAGCCGTT
TTTCCATAGGCTCCGCCCCCCTGACAAGCATCACGAAATCTGACGCTCAAATCAGTGGTGGCGAAACCCG
ACAGGACTATAAAGATACCAGGCGTTTCCCCCTGGCGGCTCCCTCGTGCGCTCTCCTGTTCCTGCCTTTC
GGTTTACCGGTGTCATTCCGCTGTTATGGCCGCGTTTGTCTCATTCCACGCCTGACACTCAGTTCCGGGT
AGGCAGTTCGCTCCAAGCTGGACTGTATGCACGAACCCCCCGTTCAGTCCGACCGCTGCGCCTTATCCGG
TAACTATCGTCTTGAGTCCAACCCGGAAAGACATGCAAAAGCACCACTGGCAGCAGCCACTGGTAATTGA
TTTAGAGGAGTTAGTCTTGAAGTCATGCGCCGGTTAAGGCTAAACTGAAAGGACAAGTTTTGGTGACTGC
GCTCCTCCAAGCCAGTTACCTCGGTTCAAAGAGTTGGTAGCTCAGAGAACCTTCGAAAAACCGCCCTGCA
AGGCGGTTTTTTCGTTTTCAGAGCAAGAGATTACGCGCAGACCAAAACGATCTCAAGAAGATCATCTTAT
TAATCAGATAAAATATTTCTAGATTTCAGTGCAATTTATCTCTTCAAATGTAGCACCTGAAGTCAGCCCC
ATACGATATAAGTTGTAATTCTCATGTTTGACAGCTTATCATCGATAAGCTTCCGATGGCGCGCCGAGAG
GCTTTACACTTTATGCTTCCGGCT
